>Addgene plasmid #233968 | makeTCR_Hs.TRAV26-2 | addgene full sequence | sequence record 468290 | Addgene NGS Result
CGTCTCAGATGAAGTTGGTGACAAGCATTACTGTACTCCTATCTTTGGGTATTATGGGTGATGCTAAGAC
CACACAGCCAAATTCAATGGAGAGTAACGAAGAAGAGCCTGTTCACTTGCCTTGTAACCACTCCACAATC
AGTGGAACTGATTACATACATTGGTATCGACAGCTTCCCTCCCAGGGTCCAGAGTACGTGATTCATGGTC
TTACAAGCAATGTGAACAACAGAATGGCCTCTCTGGCAATCGCTGAAGACAGAAAGTCCAGTACCTTGAT
CCTGCACCGTGCTACCTTGAGAGATGCTGCTGTGTACTACTGTTGAGACGCAGGGAAGATGGCCGCGAAG
AAAACGTCATAGCTGTTTCCTGACTGACCATTTAAATCATACCTGACCTCCATAGCAGAAAGTCAAAAGC
CTCCGACCGGAGGCTTTTGACTTGATCGGCACGTAAGAGGTTCCAACTTTCACCATAATGAAATAAGATC
ACTACCGGGCGTATTTTTTGAGTTATCGAGATTTTCAGGAGCTAAGGAAGCTAAAATGGAGAAAAAAATC
ACTGGATATACCACCGTTGATATATCCCAATGGCATCGTAAAGAACATTTTGAGGCATTTCAGTCAGTTG
CTCAATGTACCTATAACCAGACCGTTCAGCTGGATATTACGGCCTTTTTAAAGACCGTAAAGAAAAATAA
GCACAAGTTTTATCCGGCCTTTATTCACATTCTTGCCCGCCTGATGAATGCTCATCCGGAATTTCGTATG
GCAATGAAAGACGGTGAGCTGGTGATATGGGATAGTGTTCACCCTTGTTACACCGTTTTCCATGAGCAAA
CTGAAACGTTTTCATCGCTCTGGAGTGAATACCACGACGATTTCCGGCAGTTTCTACACATATATTCGCA
AGATGTGGCGTGTTACGGTGAAAACCTGGCCTATTTCCCTAAAGGGTTTATTGAGAATATGTTTTTTGTC
TCAGCCAATCCCTGGGTGAGTTTCACCAGTTTTGATTTAAACGTGGCCAATATGGACAACTTCTTCGCCC
CCGTTTTCACCATGGGCAAATATTATACGCAAGGCGACAAGGTGCTGATGCCGCTGGCGATTCAGGTTCA
TCATGCCGTTTGTGATGGCTTCCATGTCGGCAGAATGCTTAATGAATTACAACAGTACTGCGATGAGTGG
CAGGGCGGGGCGTAATGAGGGCCCAAATGTAATCACCTGGCTCACCTTCGGGTGGGCCTTTCTGCGTTGC
TGGCGTTTTTCCATAGGCTCCGCCCCCCTGACGAGCATCACAAAAATCGATGCTCAAGTCAGAGGTGGCG
AAACCCGACAGGACTATAAAGATACCAGGCGTTTCCCCCTGGAAGCTCCCTCGTGCGCTCTCCTGTTCCG
ACCCTGCCGCTTACCGGATACCTGTCCGCCTTTCTCCCTTCGGGAAGCGTGGCGCTTTCTCATAGCTCAC
GCTGTAGGTATCTCAGTTCGGTGTAGGTCGTTCGCTCCAAGCTGGGCTGTGTGCACGAACCCCCCGTTCA
GCCCGACCGCTGCGCCTTATCCGGTAACTATCGTCTTGAGTCCAACCCGGTAAGACACGACTTATCGCCA
CTGGCAGCAGCCACTGGTAACAGGATTAGCAGAGCGAGGTATGTAGGCGGTGCTACAGAGTTCTTGAAGT
GGTGGCCTAACTACGGCTACACTAGAAGAACAGTATTTGGTATCTGCGCTCTGCTGAAGCCAGTTACCTC
GGAAAAAGAGTTGGTAGCTCTTGATCCGGCAAACAAACCACCGCTGGTAGCGGTGGTTTTTTTGTTTGCA
AGCAGCAGATTACGCGCAGAAAAAAAGGATCTCAAGAAGATCCTTTGATTTTCTACCGAAGAAAGGCCCA
CCCGTGAAGGTGAGCCAGTGAGTTGATTGCAGTCCAGTTACGCTGGAGTCTGAGGCTCGTCCTGAATGAT
ATCAAGCTTGAATTCGTTTGTAAAACGACGGCCAGTGCTAACCGTATCGCATTGGCCATACCTACA
Features (pLannotate 1.2.2; 8 found; start..end, strand, type, name):
      9..323     +  CDS            TRAV4: TVA4_HUMAN - Experimental evidence at protein level: Swiss-Prot protein existence level 1. V region of the variable domain of T cell receptor (TR) alpha chain that participates in the antigen recognition (PubMed:24600447). Alpha-beta T cell receptors are antigen specific receptors which are essential to the immune response and are present on the cell surface of T lymphocytes. Recognize peptide-major histocompatibility (MH) (pMH) complexes that are displayed by antigen presenting cells (APC), a prerequisite for efficient T cell adaptive immunity against pathogens (PubMed:25493333). Binding of a
    411..442     +  terminator     tonB terminator: bidirectional E. coli tonB-P14 transcription terminator
    443..545     +  promoter       cat promoter: promoter of the E. coli cat gene encoding chloramphenicol acetyltransferase
    546..1202    +  CDS            cat: CAT_ECOLX - Experimental evidence at protein level: Swiss-Prot protein existence level 1. This enzyme is an effector of chloramphenicol resistance in bacteria. From Escherichia coli. This protein is used as a marker in many commonly used cloning vectors, such as pACYC184.
   1229..1256    +  terminator     T7Te terminator: phage T7 early transcription terminator
   1268..1855    -  rep_origin     ori: high-copy-number ColE1/pMB1/pBR322/pUC origin of replication
   1877..1906    -  terminator     T3Te terminator: phage T3 early transcription terminator
   1978..1997    -  CDS            lacZα (fragment): LacZα fragment of β-galactosidase; lacZ fragment
