[The description below was written by a language model from this plasmid's Addgene catalogue record and pLannotate feature annotations shown in this document.]
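Description:
makeTCR_Hs.TRAV26-2 is a small synthetic-biology part plasmid (about 2.0 kb in the sequenced record) that stores a single human T cell receptor alpha variable gene segment, TRAV26-2, as a module for the makeTCR assembly system. It is built on the custom minimal pmakeTCR backbone (about 1.7 kb) and is maintained in E. coli through a high-copy ColE1/pUC-type origin. Selection is with chloramphenicol, conferred by a cat gene driven by its own promoter. The backbone is insulated by short transcription terminators (tonB, T7 early and T3 early) flanking the resistance cassette and origin, and a short remnant of lacZα is also annotated.

The payload is a roughly 316 bp synthetic human TRAV26-2 segment, encoding the V region of the TCR alpha chain variable domain that contributes to recognition of peptide–MHC complexes. The automated annotation labels this coding region as TRAV4. That most likely reflects the older TCRAV4S1 alias listed for this gene or a homology-based call, so it does not indicate a different insert. No promoter drives the insert, so the plasmid is a donor of a DNA part, not an expression vector. The segment is bounded by defined four-base junctions that are retained after cloning, which is consistent with ordered, restriction-enzyme-based modular assembly, although the record does not name the enzyme used. M13 forward and reverse priming sites flank the insert for sequence verification.

Its intended use is as one member of a library of V-gene modules, to be combined with other TCR components in the makeTCR platform for rapid single-step synthesis of full T cell receptor constructs. The record does not detail the other components or the destination vector.
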