Addgene plasmid #233968: makeTCR_Hs.TRAV26-2
Purpose: Hs TRAV gene for makeTCR assembly
Depositing lab: Michael Platten. Depositing organization: Deutsches Krebsforschungszentrum (DKFZ). Publication: makeTCR: A Modular Platform for Rapid, Flexible, Scalable, Single-Step T Cell Receptor Synthesis. Hamberger M, Neuhoff M-T, Pietrantonio SV, Boschert T, Maldonado Torres C, Errerd A, Tan CL, Lindner JM, Platten M, Green EW. bioRxiv 2025.04.27.647198 10.1101/2025.04.27.647198.
Backbone
  Vector backbone: pmakeTCR
  Backbone manufacturer: custom
  Backbone size w/o insert (bp): 1710
  Vector type: Synthetic Biology
Growth in bacteria
  Bacterial resistance: Chloramphenicol, 25 μg/mL
  Growth temperature: 37°C
  Growth strain: DH5alpha
  Copy number: High Copy
Gene/Insert
  Gene/Insert name: TRAV26-2 (alt name: ENSG00000211812)
  Species: H. sapiens (human)
  Insert size (bp): 316
  Entrez Gene: TRAV26-2 (a.k.a. TCRAV26S2, TCRAV4S1, TRAV262)
  Promoter: n/a
  Cloning method: Restriction Enzyme; 5′ cloning site GATG (not destroyed); 3′ cloning site CTGT (not destroyed)
  Sequencing primers: 5′ M13 (-21) Forward; 3′ M13 Reverse
Resource information
  A portion of this plasmid was derived from a plasmid made by: synthetic
Terms and licenses: Academic/Nonprofit Terms; Industry Terms: Not Available to Industry
Depositor comments: Please visit https://doi.org/10.1101/2025.04.27.647198 for bioRxiv preprint.
How to cite: makeTCR_Hs.TRAV26-2 was a gift from Michael Platten (Addgene plasmid # 233968 ; http://n2t.net/addgene:233968 ; RRID:Addgene_233968)
